>Addgene plasmid #240025 | pACEBac1-eIF3b | addgene full sequence | sequence record 478400 | Addgene NGS Result
ATAACTTCGTATAGCATACATTATACGAAGTTATCTGTAACTATAACGGTCCTAAGGTAGCGAGTTTAAA
CACTAGTATCGATTCGCGACCTACTCCGGAATATTAATAGATCATGGAGATAATTAAAATGATAACCATC
TCGCAAATAAATAAGTATTTTACTGTTTTCGTAACAGTTTTGTAATAAAAAAACCTATAAATATTCCGGA
TTATTCATACCGTCCCACCATCGGGCGCGGATCCCTCGAGTCAACATGCAAGACGCTGAGAACGTTGCTG
TGCCTGAAGCAGCAGAAGAGAGAGCCGAGCCAGGCCAGCAACAACCAGCTGCCGAGCCACCACCTGCTGA
GGGACTGCTGAGGCCTGCAGGTCCAGGTGCACCTGAAGCTGCTGGTACTGAGGCCTCTAGCGAAGAAGTC
GGAATTGCTGAAGCTGGACCTGAATCTGAAGTCAGGACCGAACCTGCTGCTGAGGCTGAAGCTGCTTCCG
GTCCATCCGAGTCTCCCTCTCCTCCTGCTGCAGAAGAGCTGCCTGGCTCTCATGCTGAACCACCAGTTCC
AGCACAGGGTGAAGCTCCTGGTGAGCAGGCCAGAGATGAGAGGAGCGATAGCAGGGCTCAGGCTGTCTCT
GAAGACGCTGGAGGCAACGAAGGCAGGGCTGCCGAAGCCGAACCTAGAGCACTGGAGAATGGCGATGCCG
ACGAGCCTTCCTTCTCTGACCCAGAAGATTTCGTCGATGACGTGAGCGAAGAAGAACTGCTGGGAGACGT
TCTGAAAGATAGACCTCAGGAGGCTGACGGCATCGACTCCGTGATTGTCGTTGACAACGTTCCTCAGGTG
GGTCCCGACAGACTGGAGAAGCTGAAGAATGTCATTCACAAGATCTTCTCTAAGTTCGGCAAGATCACTA
ACGACTTCTATCCCGAGGAAGATGGTAAGACCAAGGGATACATCTTTCTGGAGTACGCTTCTCCTGCCCA
TGCCGTTGACGCTGTCAAGAACGCTGACGGATACAAACTCGACAAGCAGCATACTTTCAGGGTCAACCTG
TTCACCGATTTCGATAAGTACATGACCATTTCCGATGAATGGGACATCCCAGAGAAGCAGCCCTTCAAGG
ATCTCGGCAACCTGCGCTATTGGCTGGAGGAGGCTGAGTGTAGGGACCAGTACTCTGTTATCTTCGAATC
CGGTGATAGAACCTCCATCTTCTGGAACGATGTCAAAGACCCTGTCAGCATTGAAGAAAGAGCAAGGTGG
ACCGAAACTTACGTGAGGTGGAGCCCTAAAGGCACCTATCTGGCCACCTTCCATCAGAGAGGCATTGCCC
TCTGGGGTGGTGAGAAGTTCAAGCAGATCCAGAGGTTCTCCCACCAGGGAGTGCAACTCATCGACTTCAG
CCCATGTGAGCGCTACCTCGTGACATTCTCTCCTCTCATGGACACACAAGACGATCCTCAGGCTATCATC
ATTTGGGACATTCTGACTGGACATAAGAAGAGAGGCTTCCACTGCGAATCCTCTGCTCATTGGCCAATCT
TCAAGTGGAGCCACGATGGCAAGTTCTTCGCTCGCATGACACTGGACACCCTGTCCATCTACGAGACACC
CTCTATGGGTCTGCTGGACAAGAAGTCCCTGAAGATCTCTGGCATCAAGGACTTCTCCTGGAGCCCTGGT
GGTAACATCATTGCCTTCTGGGTCCCTGAAGACAAAGACATTCCAGCCAGGGTCACACTGATGCAACTGC
CAACAAGGCAGGAGATTAGAGTCCGCAATCTGTTCAATGTTGTGGACTGTAAACTGCACTGGCAGAAGAA
TGGAGACTATCTCTGCGTGAAGGTGGATAGAACACCAAAGGGAACTCAAGGCGTCGTGACAAACTTTGAG
ATCTTTAGGATGAGAGAGAAACAGGTGCCTGTTGACGTGGTGGAGATGAAAGAGACAATCATCGCTTTCG
CCTGGGAGCCCAACGGTTCCAAGTTTGCCGTTCTGCACGGAGAAGCTCCAAGGATTTCCGTCTCTTTCTA
CCACGTGAAGAACAACGGTAAGATCGAACTCATCAAGATGTTTGATAAGCAGCAGGCCAATACTATCTTC
TGGAGCCCTCAAGGCCAATTCGTGGTGCTCGCTGGACTGAGGTCTATGAACGGAGCCCTCGCCTTCGTGG
ACACAAGCGACTGTACAGTGATGAACATCGCAGAGCACTACATGGCCTCTGATGTGGAGTGGGACCCAAC
TGGAAGGTACGTGGTGACATCTGTTAGCTGGTGGTCCCACAAAGTGGACAACGCCTACTGGCTGTGGACA
TTCCAGGGTCGCCTGCTCCAGAAGAACAACAAGGACCGCTTCTGCCAGCTCCTCTGGAGGCCAAGACCAC
CTACCCTCCTGTCCCAAGAGCAAATCAAACAGATCAAGAAAGACCTCAAGAAGTATTCCAAGATCTTCGA
ACAGAAGGACAGACTCTCTCAGTCCAAGGCCTCTAAGGAACTGGTGGAGAGGAGGAGAACTATGATGGAA
GATTTCCGCAAGTACCGCAAGATGGCACAAGAGCTGTACATGGAGCAGAAGAATGAGAGACTGGAGCTGA
GAGGTGGTGTGGATACCGACGAGCTGGATAGCAACGTTGACGACTGGGAGGAAGAAACCATCGAGTTCTT
TGTCACCGAAGAGATCATCCCACTCGGAAACCAGGAGTAAGGTACCTCTAGAGCCTGCAGTCTCGACAAG
CTTGTCGAGAAGTACTAGAGGATCATAATCAGCCATACCACATTTGTAGAGGTTTTACTTGCTTTAAAAA
ACCTCCCACACCTCCCCCTGAACCTGAAACATAAAATGAATGCAATTGTTGTTGTTAACTTGTTTATTGC
AGCTTATAATGGTTACAAATAAAGCAATAGCATCACAAATTTCACAAATAAAGCATTTTTTTCACTGCAT
TCTAGTTGTGGTTTGTCCAAACTCATCAATGTATCTTATCATGTCTGGATCTGATCACTGCTTGAGCCTA
GAAGATCCGGCTGCTAACAAAGCCCGAAAGGAAGCTGAGTTGGCTGCTGCCACCGCTGAGCAATAACTAT
CATAACCCCTAGGGTATACCCATCTAATTGGAACCAGATAAGTGAAATCTAGTTCCAAACTATTTTGTCA
TTTTTAATTTTCGTATTAGCTTACGACGCTACACCCAGTTCCCATCTATTTTGTCACTCTTCCCTAAATA
ATCCTTAAAAACTCCATTTCCACCCCTCCCAGTTCCCAACTATTTTGTCCGCCCACAACCGGTTGACTTG
GGTCAACTGTCAGACCAAGTTTACTCATATATACTTTAGATTGATTTAAAACTTCATTTTTAATTTAAAA
GGATCTAGGTGAAGATCCTTTTTGATAATCTCATGACCAAAATCCCTTAACGTGAGTTTTCGTTCCACTG
AGCGTCAGACCCCGTAGAAAAGATCAAAGGATCTTCTTGAGATCCTTTTTTTCTGCGCGTAATCTGCTGC
TTGCAAACAAAAAAACCACCGCTACCAGCGGTGGTTTGTTTGCCGGATCAAGAGCTACCAACTCTTTTTC
CGAAGGTAACTGGCTTCAGCAGAGCGCAGATACCAAATACTGTTCTTCTAGTGTAGCCGTAGTTAGGCCA
CCACTTCAAGAACTCTGTAGCACCGCCTACATACCTCGCTCTGCTAATCCTGTTACCAGTGGCTGCTGCC
AGTGGCGATAAGTCGTGTCTTACCGGGTTGGACTCAAGACGATAGTTACCGGATAAGGCGCAGCGGTCGG
GCTGAACGGGGGGTTCGTGCACACAGCCCAGCTTGGAGCGAACGACCTACACCGAACTGAGATACCTACA
GCGTGAGCTATGAGAAAGCGCCACGCTTCCCGAAGGGAGAAAGGCGGACAGGTATCCGGTAAGCGGCAGG
GTCGGAACAGGAGAGCGCACGAGGGAGCTTCCAGGGGGAAACGCCTGGTATCTTTATAGTCCTGTCGGGT
TTCGCCACCTCTGACTTGAGCGTCGATTTTTGTGATGCTCGTCAGGGGGGCGGAGCCTATGGAAAAACGC
CAGCAACGCGGCCTTTTTACGGTTCCTGGCCTTTTGCTGGCCTTTTGCTCACATGTTCTTTCCTGCGTTA
TCCCCTGATTGACTTGGGTCGCTCTTCCTGTGGATGCGCAGATGCCCTGCGTAAGCGGGTGTGGGCGGAC
AATAAAGTCTTAAACTGAACAAAATAGATCTAAACTATGACAATAAAGTCTTAAACTAGACAGAATAGTT
GTAAACTGAAATCAGTCCAGTTATGCTGTGAAAAAGCATACTGGACTTTTGTTATGGCTAAAGCAAACTC
TTCATTTTCTGAAGTGCAAATTGCCCGTCGTATTAAAGAGGGGCGTGGCCAAGGGCATGTAAAGACTATA
TTCGCGGCGTTGTGACAATTTACCGAACAACTCCGCGGCCGGGAAGCCGATCTCGGCTTGAACGAATTGT
TAGGTGGCGGTACTTGGGTCGATATCAAAGTGCATCACTTCTTCCCGTATGCCCAACTTTGTATAGAGAG
CCACTGCGGGATCGTCACCGTAATCTGCTTGCACGTAGATCACATAAGCACCAAGCGCGTTGGCCTCATG
CTTGAGGAGATTGATGAGCGCGGTGGCAATGCCCTGCCTCCGGTGCTCGCCGGAGACTGCGAGATCATAG
ATATAGATCTCACTACGCGGCTGCTCAAACTTGGGCAGAACGTAAGCCGCGAGAGCGCCAACAACCGCTT
CTTGGTCGAAGGCAGCAAGCGCGATGAATGTCTTACTACGGAGCAAGTTCCCGAGGTAATCGGAGTCCGG
CTGATGTTGGGAGTAGGTGGCTACGTCTCCGAACTCACGACCGAAAAGATCAAGAGCAGCCCGCATGGAT
TTGACTTGGTCAGGGCCGAGCCTACATGTGCGAATGATGCCCATACTTGAGCCACCTAACTTTGTTTTAG
GGCGACTGCCCTGCTGCGTAACATCGTTGCTGCTGCGTAACATCGTTGCTGCTCCATAACATCAAACATC
GACCCACGGCGTAACGCGCTTGCTGCTTGGATGCCCGAGGCATAGACTGTACAAAAAAACAGTCATAACA
AGCCATGAAAACCGCCACTGCGCCGTTACCACCGCTGCGTTCGGTCAAGGTTCTGGACCAGTTGCGTGAG
CGCATACGCTACTTGCATTACAGTTTACGAACCGAACAGGCTTATGTCAACTGGGTTCGTGCCTTCATCC
GTTTCCACGGTGTGCGTCACCCGGCAACCTTGGGCAGCAGCGAAGTCGCC
Features (pLannotate 1.2.2; 11 found; start..end, strand, type, name):
      1..34      +  protein_bind   loxP: Cre-mediated recombination occurs in the 8-bp core sequence (GCATACAT). Cre recombinase
    111..202     +  promoter       polyhedrin promoter: polh from Autographa californica; promoter for the baculovirus polyhedrin gene
    256..2697    +  CDS            EIF3B: EIF3B_HUMAN - Also known as EIF3S9 From Homo sapiens (Human).
   2751..2834    +  CDS            large T antigen (fragment): large T antigen from SV40 (simian virus 40)
   2857..2991    +  polyA_signal   SV40 poly(A) signal: SV40 polyadenylation signal
   3020..3069    +  CDS            SET1 (fragment): solubility-enhancement tag derived from T7 phage gene 10B
   3112..3277    -  mobile_element Tn7L: mini-Tn7 element (left end of the Tn7 transposon) Tn7
   3467..4055    +  rep_origin     ori: high-copy-number ColE1/pMB1/pBR322/pUC origin of replication
   4190..4413    -  mobile_element Tn7R: mini-Tn7 element (right end of the Tn7 transposon) Tn7
   4480..5013    -  CDS            GmR: gentamycin acetyltransferase; aacC1; confers resistance to gentamycin
   5202..5230    -  promoter       Pc promoter: intI1 (promoter lies within the coding sequence); class 1 integron promoter
