[The description below was written by a language model from this plasmid's Addgene catalogue record and pLannotate feature annotations shown in this document.]
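Description:
pACEBac1-eIF3b is a baculovirus transfer (acceptor) plasmid built on the pACEBac1 backbone and carrying the wild-type human EIF3B coding sequence, which encodes the b subunit of translation initiation factor eIF3. The insert was made by gene synthesis. The 5.3 kb plasmid is maintained in E. coli at high copy through a ColE1/pUC-type origin. It is selected with gentamicin through the aacC1 acetyltransferase gene, which is driven by a class 1 integron Pc promoter.

The expression cassette places the EIF3B open reading frame downstream of the Autographa californica polyhedrin promoter, a very late baculoviral promoter that gives strong expression in infected insect cells. The cassette ends with an SV40 polyadenylation signal. The short "large T antigen" hit next to that signal is most likely part of the SV40 terminator region, and the short "SET1" fragment is probably also a backbone match rather than a functional tag. No affinity or epitope tag is annotated on the coding sequence, and the record does not mention one.

Tn7L and Tn7R ends are present; in this type of vector they direct Tn7 transposition of the expression cassette and gentamicin marker into a bacmid in a suitable E. coli host, producing recombinant baculovirus DNA. A single loxP site upstream of the promoter allows Cre-mediated fusion with compatible donor plasmids, so that several subunit cassettes can be combined into one multigene construct.

According to the record, the plasmid serves either as a source of human eIF3b for further cloning or for expressing the protein in insect cells for purification, in work on producing recombinant human eIF3.
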