Addgene plasmid #240025: pACEBac1-eIF3b
Purpose: Human eIF3b for further cloning or expression in insect cells for purification
Depositing lab: Venki Ramakrishnan. Depositing organization: MRC Laboratory of Molecular Biology. Publication: Purification and characterization of recombinant human translation initiation factor eIF3. Diaz-Lopez I, Gordiyenko Y, Zuber PK, Li X, Ramakrishnan V. Protein Sci. 2026 Jan;35(1):e70388. doi: 10.1002/pro.70388. PubMed 41432235.
Backbone
  Vector backbone: pACEBac1
  Backbone manufacturer: Geneva Biotech
  Vector type: Insect Expression
Growth in bacteria
  Bacterial resistance: Gentamicin, 10 μg/mL
  Growth temperature: 37°C
  Growth strain: DH5alpha
  Copy number: High Copy
Gene/Insert
  Gene/Insert name: eIF3b
  Species: H. sapiens (human)
  Mutation: WT
  Entrez Gene: EIF3B (a.k.a. EIF3-ETA, EIF3-P110, EIF3-P116, EIF3S9, PRT1)
  Promoter: Polyhedrin
  Cloning method: Gene Synthesis
Terms and licenses: Academic/Nonprofit Terms; Industry Terms: Not Available to Industry
How to cite: pACEBac1-eIF3b was a gift from Venki Ramakrishnan (Addgene plasmid # 240025 ; http://n2t.net/addgene:240025 ; RRID:Addgene_240025)
